Addgene plasmid #25874: pcDNA3.1 Hygro EYFP H148Q/I152L
Depositing lab: Peter Haggie. Depositing organization: University of California, San Francisco (UCSF). Publication: Green fluorescent protein-based halide indicators with improved chloride and iodide affinities. Galietta LJ, Haggie PM, Verkman AS. FEBS Lett. 2001 Jun 22. 499(3):220-4. 10.1016/S0014-5793(01)02561-3 PubMed 11423120.
Backbone
  Vector backbone: pcDNA3.1 Hygro
  Backbone size w/o insert (bp): 5600
  Vector type: Mammalian Expression
  Selectable markers: Hygromycin
Growth in bacteria
  Bacterial resistance: Ampicillin, 100 μg/mL
  Growth temperature: 37°C
  Growth strain: DH5alpha
  Copy number: High Copy
Gene/Insert
  Gene/Insert name: EYFP H148Q/I152L
  Species: A. victoria
  Insert size (bp): 700
  Mutation: EYFP from pEYFP (Clontech) with H148Q and I152L mutations
  Cloning method: Restriction Enzyme; 5′ cloning site bamHI (not destroyed); 3′ cloning site NotI (not destroyed)
  Sequencing primers: 5′ CMV-F; 3′ BGHrev
Terms and licenses: Academic/Nonprofit Terms; Industry Terms: Not Available to Industry
How to cite: pcDNA3.1 Hygro EYFP H148Q/I152L was a gift from Peter Haggie (Addgene plasmid # 25874 ; http://n2t.net/addgene:25874 ; RRID:Addgene_25874)
