[The description below was written by a language model from this plasmid's Addgene catalogue record and pLannotate feature annotations shown in this document.]
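Description:
pcDNA3.1 Hygro EYFP H148Q/I152L is a mammalian expression plasmid built on the pcDNA3.1 Hygro backbone and carrying a halide-sensitive variant of enhanced yellow fluorescent protein. The full sequence record is about 6.3 kb. It is maintained in E. coli as a high-copy plasmid through a ColE1/pUC-type origin and selected with ampicillin via the β-lactamase gene and its own promoter. An f1 origin is also present, which in principle allows single-stranded DNA production. For selection in mammalian cells, a separate cassette places the hygromycin phosphotransferase gene under the SV40 enhancer/early promoter, followed by an SV40 polyadenylation signal, so stable transfectants can be isolated with hygromycin. Several short annotated fragments (HIV-1 LTR, ble, lacI, bom and a partial SV40 promoter) appear to be backbone remnants or incidental sequence matches rather than functional elements.

The payload is an approximately 700 bp mammalian codon-optimised EYFP coding sequence, of Aequorea victoria origin and derived from pEYFP, carrying the H148Q and I152L substitutions. It was cloned between BamHI and NotI sites, both of which are retained. Transcription is driven by the human cytomegalovirus immediate early enhancer and promoter and terminated by the bovine growth hormone polyadenylation signal. A T7 promoter lies just upstream of the insert and could support in vitro transcription. The associated publication describes GFP-based halide indicators with improved chloride and iodide affinities, so this construct is suited to transient or stable expression of a genetically encoded fluorescent sensor that reports intracellular halide levels in mammalian cells. The record itself does not detail particular assay formats.
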