Features (pLannotate 1.2.2; 20 found; start..end, strand, type, name):
    104..483     +  enhancer       CMV enhancer: human cytomegalovirus immediate early enhancer
    484..687     +  promoter       CMV promoter: human cytomegalovirus (CMV) immediate early promoter
    683..716     +  LTR            5' LTR (truncated) (fragment): truncated 5' long terminal repeat (LTR) from HIV-1
    732..750     +  promoter       T7 promoter: promoter for bacteriophage T7 RNA polymerase
    823..1542    +  CDS            EYFP: enhanced YFP mammalian codon-optimized
   1594..1818    +  polyA_signal   bGH poly(A) signal: bovine growth hormone polyadenylation signal
   1822..1843    +  promoter       SV40 promoter (fragment): SV40 enhancer and early promoter
   1864..2292    +  rep_origin     f1 ori (sequence partly withheld): f1 bacteriophage origin of replication; arrow indicates direction of (+) strand synthesis
   2306..2635    +  promoter       SV40 promoter: SV40 enhancer and early promoter
   2684..3709    +  CDS            HygR: aminoglycoside phosphotransferase from E. coli; aph(4)-Ia; confers resistance to hygromycin
   3719..3844    +  CDS            ble (fragment): BLE_KLEPN - Experimental evidence at protein level: Swiss-Prot protein existence level 1. Binding protein with a strong affinity to the bleomycin family of antibiotics. Binds to CL990; an antimitotic-antibiotic compound. From Klebsiella pneumoniae.
   3839..3960    +  polyA_signal   SV40 poly(A) signal: SV40 polyadenylation signal
   4033..4049    -  protein_bind   lac operator: The lac repressor binds to the lac operator to inhibit transcription in E. coli. This inhibition can be relieved by adding lactose or isopropyl-β-D-thiogalactopyranoside (IPTG). lac repressor encoded by lacI
   4057..4087    -  promoter       lac promoter: promoter for the E. coli lac operon
   4102..4123    -  protein_bind   CAP binding site: CAP binding activates transcription in the presence of cAMP. E. coli catabolite activator protein
   4136..4228    -  CDS            lacI (fragment): lac repressor; lacI; The lac repressor binds to the lac operator to inhibit transcription in E. coli. This inhibition can be relieved by adding lactose or isopropyl-β-D-thiogalactopyranoside (IPTG).
   4411..4999    -  rep_origin     ori: high-copy-number ColE1/pMB1/pBR322/pUC origin of replication
   5170..6030    -  CDS            AmpR: β-lactamase; bla; confers resistance to ampicillin, carbenicillin, and related antibiotics
   6031..6135    -  promoter       AmpR promoter: bla
   6194..6246    -  misc_feature   bom (fragment): basis of mobility region from pBR322
>Addgene plasmid #25874 | pcDNA3.1 Hygro EYFP H148Q/I152L | addgene full sequence | sequence record 433351 | Addgene NGS Result
TAAGCTACAACAAGGCAAGGCTTGACCGACAATTGCATGAAGAATCTGCTTAGGGTTAGGCGTTTTGCGC
TGCTTCGCGATGTACGGGCCAGATATACGCGTTGACATTGATTATTGACTAGTTATTAATAGTAATCAAT
TACGGGGTCATTAGTTCATAGCCCATATATGGAGTTCCGCGTTACATAACTTACGGTAAATGGCCCGCCT
GGCTGACCGCCCAACGACCCCCGCCCATTGACGTCAATAATGACGTATGTTCCCATAGTAACGCCAATAG
GGACTTTCCATTGACGTCAATGGGTGGAGTATTTACGGTAAACTGCCCACTTGGCAGTACATCAAGTGTA
TCATATGCCAAGTACGCCCCCTATTGACGTCAATGACGGTAAATGGCCCGCCTGGCATTATGCCCAGTAC
ATGACCTTATGGGACTTTCCTACTTGGCAGTACATCTACGTATTAGTCATCGCTATTACCATGGTGATGC
GGTTTTGGCAGTACATCAATGGGCGTGGATAGCGGTTTGACTCACGGGGATTTCCAAGTCTCCACCCCAT
TGACGTCAATGGGAGTTTGTTTTGGCACCAAAATCAACGGGACTTTCCAAAATGTCGTAACAACTCCGCC
CCATTGACGCAAATGGGCGGTAGGCGTGTACGGTGGGAGGTCTATATAAGCAGAGCTCTCTGGCTAACTA
GAGAACCCACTGCTTACTGGCTTATCGAAATTAATACGACTCACTATAGGGAGACCCAAGCTGGCTAGCG
TTTAAACTTAAGCTTGGTACCGAGCTCGGATCCCCGGGTACCGGTCGCCACCATGGTGAGCAAGGGCGAG
GAGCTGTTCACCGGGGTGGTGCCCATCCTGGTCGAGCTGGACGGCGACGTAAACGGCCACAAGTTCAGCG
TGTCCGGCGAGGGCGAGGGCGATGCCACCTACGGCAAGCTGACCCTGAAGTTCATCTGCACCACCGGCAA
GCTGCCCGTGCCCTGGCCCACCCTCGTGACCACCTTCGGCTACGGCCTGCAGTGCTTCGCCCGCTACCCC
GACCACATGAAGCAGCACGACTTCTTCAAGTCCGCCATGCCCGAAGGCTACGTCCAGGAGCGCACCATCT
TCTTCAAGGACGACGGCAACTACAAGACCCGCGCCGAGGTGAAGTTCGAGGGCGACACCCTGGTGAACCG
CATCGAGCTGAAGGGCATCGACTTCAAGGAGGACGGCAACATCCTGGGGCACAAGCTGGAGTACAACTAC
AACAGCCAGAACGTCTATCTGATGGCCGACAAGCAGAAGAACGGCATCAAGGTGAACTTCAAGATCCGCC
ACAACATCGAGGACGGCAGCGTGCAGCTCGCCGACCACTACCAGCAGAACACCCCCATCGGCGACGGCCC
CGTGCTGCTGCCCGACAACCACTACCTGAGCTACCAGTCCGCCCTGAGCAAAGACCCCAACGAGAAGCGC
GATCACATGGTCCTGCTGGAGTTCGTGACCGCCGCCGGGATCACTCTCGGCATGGACGAGCTGTACAAGT
AAAGCGGCCGCTCGAGTCTAGAGGGCCCGTTTAAACCCGCTGATCAGCCTCGACTGTGCCTTCTAGTTGC
CAGCCATCTGTTGTTTGCCCCTCCCCCGTGCCTTCCTTGACCCTGGAAGGTGCCACTCCCACTGTCCTTT
CCTAATAAAATGAGGAAATTGCATCGCATTGTCTGAGTAGGTGTCATTCTATTCTGGGGGGTGGGGTGGG
GCAGGACAGCAAGGGGGAGGATTGGGAAGACAATAGCAGGCATGCTGGGGATGCGGTGGGCTCTATGGCT
TCTGAGGCGGAAAGAACCAGCTGGGGCTCTAGGGGGTATCCCC
[124 nt withheld, positions 1864-1987]
C
[91 nt withheld, positions 1989-2079]
A
[49 nt withheld, positions 2081-2129]
CCTTTGACGTTGGAGTCCACGTTCTTT
[37 nt withheld, positions 2157-2193]
ACCCTATCTCGGTCTATTCTTTTGATTTATAAGGGATTTTGCCGATTTCGGCCTATTGGTTAAAAAATGA
GCTGATTTAACAAAAATTTAACGCGAATTAATTCTGTGGAATGTGTGTCAGTTAGGGTGTGGAAAGTCCC
CAGGCTCCCCAGCAGGCAGAAGTATGCAAAGCATGCATCTCAATTAGTCAGCAACCAGGTGTGGAAAGTC
CCCAGGCTCCCCAGCAGGCAGAAGTATGCAAAGCATGCATCTCAATTAGTCAGCAACCATAGTCCCGCCC
CTAACTCCGCCCATCCCGCCCCTAACTCCGCCCAGTTCCGCCCATTCTCCGCCCCATGGCTGACTAATTT
TTTTTATTTATGCAGAGGCCGAGGCCGCCTCTGCCTCTGAGCTATTCCAGAAGTAGTGAGGAGGCTTTTT
TGGAGGCCTAGGCTTTTGCAAAAAGCTCCCGGGAGCTTGTATATCCATTTTCGGATCTGATCAGCACGTG
ATGAAAAAGCCTGAACTCACCGCGACGTCTGTCGAGAAGTTTCTGATCGAAAAGTTCGACAGCGTCTCCG
ACCTGATGCAGCTCTCGGAGGGCGAAGAATCTCGTGCTTTCAGCTTCGATGTAGGAGGGCGTGGATATGT
CCTGCGGGTAAATAGCTGCGCCGATGGTTTCTACAAAGATCGTTATGTTTATCGGCACTTTGCATCGGCC
GCGCTCCCGATTCCGGAAGTGCTTGACATTGGGGAATTCAGCGAGAGCCTGACCTATTGCATCTCCCGCC
GTGCACAGGGTGTCACGTTGCAAGACCTGCCTGAAACCGAACTGCCCGCTGTTCTGCAGCCGGTCGCGGA
GGCCATGGATGCGATCGCTGCGGCCGATCTTAGCCAGACGAGCGGGTTCGGCCCATTCGGACCGCAAGGA
ATCGGTCAATACACTACATGGCGTGATTTCATATGCGCGATTGCTGATCCCCATGTGTATCACTGGCAAA
CTGTGATGGACGACACCGTCAGTGCGTCCGTCGCGCAGGCTCTCGATGAGCTGATGCTTTGGGCCGAGGA
CTGCCCCGAAGTCCGGCACCTCGTGCACGCGGATTTCGGCTCCAACAATGTCCTGACGGACAATGGCCGC
ATAACAGCGGTCATTGACTGGAGCGAGGCGATGTTCGGGGATTCCCAATACGAGGTCGCCAACATCTTCT
TCTGGAGGCCGTGGTTGGCTTGTATGGAGCAGCAGACGCGCTACTTCGAGCGGAGGCATCCGGAGCTTGC
AGGATCGCCGCGGCTCCGGGCGTATATGCTCCGCATTGGTCTTGACCAACTCTATCAGAGCTTGGTTGAC
GGCAATTTCGATGATGCAGCTTGGGCGCAGGGTCGATGCGACGCAATCGTCCGATCCGGAGCCGGGACTG
TCGGGCGTACACAAATCGCCCGCAGAAGCGCGGCCGTCTGGACCGATGGCTGTGTAGAAGTACTCGCCGA
TAGTGGAAACCGACGCCCCAGCACTCGTCCGAGGGCAAAGGAATAGCACGTGCTACGAGATTTCGATTCC
ACCGCCGCCTTCTATGAAAGGTTGGGCTTCGGAATCGTTTTCCGGGACGCCGGCTGGATGATCCTCCAGC
GCGGGGATCTCATGCTGGAGTTCTTCGCCCACCCCAACTTGTTTATTGCAGCTTATAATGGTTACAAATA
AAGCAATAGCATCACAAATTTCACAAATAAAGCATTTTTTTCACTGCATTCTAGTTGTGGTTTGTCCAAA
CTCATCAATGTATCTTATCATGTCTGTATACCGTCGACCTCTAGCTAGAGCTTGGCGTAATCATGGTCAT
AGCTGTTTCCTGTGTGAAATTGTTATCCGCTCACAATTCCACACAACATACGAGCCGGAAGCATAAAGTG
TAAAGCCTGGGGTGCCTAATGAGTGAGCTAACTCACATTAATTGCGTTGCGCTCACTGCCCGCTTTCCAG
TCGGGAAACCTGTCGTGCCAGCTGCATTAATGAATCGGCCAACGCGCGGGGAGAGGCGGTTTGCGTATTG
GGCGCTCTTCCGCTTCCTCGCTCACTGACTCGCTGCGCTCGGTCGTTCGGCTGCGGCGAGCGGTATCAGC
TCACTCAAAGGCGGTAATACGGTTATCCACAGAATCAGGGGATAACGCAGGAAAGAACATGTGAGCAAAA
GGCCAGCAAAAGGCCAGGAACCGTAAAAAGGCCGCGTTGCTGGCGTTTTTCCATAGGCTCCGCCCCCCTG
ACGAGCATCACAAAAATCGACGCTCAAGTCAGAGGTGGCGAAACCCGACAGGACTATAAAGATACCAGGC
GTTTCCCCCTGGAAGCTCCCTCGTGCGCTCTCCTGTTCCGACCCTGCCGCTTACCGGATACCTGTCCGCC
TTTCTCCCTTCGGGAAGCGTGGCGCTTTCTCATAGCTCACGCTGTAGGTATCTCAGTTCGGTGTAGGTCG
TTCGCTCCAAGCTGGGCTGTGTGCACGAACCCCCCGTTCAGCCCGACCGCTGCGCCTTATCCGGTAACTA
TCGTCTTGAGTCCAACCCGGTAAGACACGACTTATCGCCACTGGCAGCAGCCACTGGTAACAGGATTAGC
AGAGCGAGGTATGTAGGCGGTGCTACAGAGTTCTTGAAGTGGTGGCCTAACTACGGCTACACTAGAAGAA
CAGTATTTGGTATCTGCGCTCTGCTGAAGCCAGTTACCTTCGGAAAAAGAGTTGGTAGCTCTTGATCCGG
CAAACAAACCACCGCTGGTAGCGGTGGTTTTTTTGTTTGCAAGCAGCAGATTACGCGCAGAAAAAAAGGA
TCTCAAGAAGATCCTTTGATCTTTTCTACGGGGTCTGACGCTCAGTGGAACGAAAACTCACGTTAAGGGA
TTTTGGTCATGAGATTATCAAAAAGGATCTTCACCTAGATCCTTTTAAATTAAAAATGAAGTTTTAAATC
AATCTAAAGTATATATGAGTAAACTTGGTCTGACAGTTACCAATGCTTAATCAGTGAGGCACCTATCTCA
GCGATCTGTCTATTTCGTTCATCCATAGTTGCCTGACTCCCCGTCGTGTAGATAACTACGATACGGGAGG
GCTTACCATCTGGCCCCAGTGCTGCAATGATACCGCGAGACCCACGCTCACCGGCTCCAGATTTATCAGC
AATAAACCAGCCAGCCGGAAGGGCCGAGCGCAGAAGTGGTCCTGCAACTTTATCCGCCTCCATCCAGTCT
ATTAATTGTTGCCGGGAAGCTAGAGTAAGTAGTTCGCCAGTTAATAGTTTGCGCAACGTTGTTGCCATTG
CTACAGGCATCGTGGTGTCACGCTCGTCGTTTGGTATGGCTTCATTCAGCTCCGGTTCCCAACGATCAAG
GCGAGTTACATGATCCCCCATGTTGTGCAAAAAAGCGGTTAGCTCCTTCGGTCCTCCGATCGTTGTCAGA
AGTAAGTTGGCCGCAGTGTTATCACTCATGGTTATGGCAGCACTGCATAATTCTCTTACTGTCATGCCAT
CCGTAAGATGCTTTTCTGTGACTGGTGAGTACTCAACCAAGTCATTCTGAGAATAGTGTATGCGGCGACC
GAGTTGCTCTTGCCCGGCGTCAATACGGGATAATACCGCGCCACATAGCAGAACTTTAAAAGTGCTCATC
ATTGGAAAACGTTCTTCGGGGCGAAAACTCTCAAGGATCTTACCGCTGTTGAGATCCAGTTCGATGTAAC
CCACTCGTGCACCCAACTGATCTTCAGCATCTTTTACTTTCACCAGCGTTTCTGGGTGAGCAAAAACAGG
AAGGCAAAATGCCGCAAAAAAGGGAATAAGGGCGACACGGAAATGTTGAATACTCATACTCTTCCTTTTT
CAATATTATTGAAGCATTTATCAGGGTTATTGTCTCATGAGCGGATACATATTTGAATGTATTTAGAAAA
ATAAACAAATAGGGGTTCCGCGCACATTTCCCCGAAAAGTGCCACCTGACGTCGACGGATCGGGAGATCT
CCCGATCCCCTATGGTGCACTCTCAGTACAATCTGCTCTGATGCCGCATAGTTAAGCCAGTATCTGCTCC
CTGCTTGTGTGTTGGAGGTCGCTGAGTAGTGCGCGAGCAAAATT
