>Addgene plasmid #25874 | pcDNA3.1 Hygro EYFP H148Q/I152L | addgene partial sequence | sequence record 31915 | 25874 with CMV-F
GCGAGCTCTCTGGCTACTAGAGAACCCACTGCTTACTGGCTTATCGAAATTAATACGACTCACTATAGGG
AGACCCAAGCTGGCTAGCGTTTAAACTTAAGCTTGGTACCGAGCTCGGATCCCCGGGTACCGGTCGCCAC
CATGGTGAGCAAGGGCGAGGAGCTGTTCACCGGGGTGGTGCCCATCCTGGTCGAGCTGGACGGCGACGTA
AACGGCCACAAGTTCAGCGTGTCCGGCGAGGGCGAGGGCGATGCCACCTACGGCAAGCTGACCCTGAAGT
TCATCTGCACCACCGGCAAGCTGCCCGTGCCCTGGCCCACCCTCGTGACCACCTTCGGCTACGGCCTGCA
GTGCTTCGCCCGCTACCCCGACCACATGAAGCAGCACGACTTCTTCAAGTCCGCCATGCCCGAAGGCTAC
GTCCAGGAGCGCACCATCTTCTTCAAGGACGACGGCAACTACAAGACCCGCGCCGAGGTGAAGTTCGAGG
GCGACACCCTGGTGAACCGCATCGAGCTGAAGGGCATCGACTTCAAGGAGGACGGCAACATCCTGGGGCA
CAAGCTGGAGTACAACTACAACAGCCAGAACGTCTATCTGATGGCCGACAAGCAGAAGAACGGCATCAAG
GTGAACTTCAAGATCCGCCACAACATCGAGGACGGCAGCGTGCAGCTCGCCGACCACTACCAGCAGAACA
CCCCCATCGGCGACGGCCCCGTGCTGCTGCCCGACAACCACTACCTGAGCTACCAGTCCGCCCTGAGCAA
AGACCCCAACGAGAAGCGCGATCACATGGTCCTGCTGGAGTTCGTGACCGCCGCCGGGATCACTCTCGGC
ATGGACGAGCTGTACAAGTAAAGCGGCCGCTCGAGTCTAGAGGGCCCGTTTAAACCCGCTGATCAGCCTC
GACTGTGCCTTCTAGTTGCCAGCCATCTGTTGTTTGCCCCT
